>Addgene plasmid #169366 | pDC146 | depositor full sequence | sequence record 328408 | Syntaxin1-265 C145S, S249C, K253C ; SNAP25 ; 6xHis-TEV-Synaptobrevin1-96
GGGGAATTGTGAGCGGATAACAATTCCCCTCTAGAAATAATTTTGTTTAACTTTAAGAAGGAGATATACC
ATGGCTAGCATGGCCGAAGACGCGGATATGCGCAATGAGCTGGAGGAGATGCAGAGGAGGGCTGACCAGC
TGGCTGATGAGTCCCTGGAAAGCACCCGTCGCATGCTGCAGCTGGTTGAAGAGAGTAAAGATGCTGGCAT
CAGGACTTTGGTTATGTTGGATGAGCAAGGCGAACAACTCGATCGTGTCGAAGAAGGCATGAACCATATC
AACCAAGACATGAAGGAGGCCGAGAAAAATTTAAAAGATTTAGGCAAATGCTGTGGCCTTTTCATATGTC
CTTGTAACAAGCTTAAATCCAGTGATGCTTACAAAAAAGCCTGGGGCAATAATCAGGATGGAGTAGTGGC
CAGCCAGCCCGCCCGTGTGGTGGATGAACGGGAGCAGATGGCCATCAGTGGTGGCTTCATCCGCAGGGTA
ACAAATGATGCCCGGGAAAATGAGATGGATGAGAACCTGGAGCAGGTGAGCGGCATCATCGGAAACCTCC
GCCATATGGCACTAGACATGGGCAATGAGATTGACACCCAGAATCGCCAGATCGACAGGATCATGGAGAA
GGCTGATTCCAACAAAACCAGAATTGATGAAGCCAACCAACGTGCAACAAAGATGCTGGGCAGTGGGTAA
TAGTGACTCGACAAGCTTGCGGCCGCATAATGCTTAAGTCGAACAGAAAGTAATCGTATTGTACACGGCC
GCATAATCGAAATTAATACGACTCACTATAGGGGAATTGTGAGCGGATAACAATTCCCCATCTTAGTATA
TTAGTTAAGTATAAGAAGGAGATATACATATGAAGGACCGAACCCAGGAGCTCCGCACGGCCAAGGACAG
CGATGACGACGATGATGTCACTGTCACTGTGGACCGAGACCGCTTCATGGATGAGTTCTTTGAACAGGTG
GAAGAGATCCGGGGCTTTATTGACAAGATTGCTGAAAACGTGGAGGAGGTGAAGAGGAAACACAGCGCCA
TCCTGGCCTCCCCGAACCCCGATGAGAAGACCAAGGAGGAACTGGAAGAGCTCATGTCGGACATTAAGAA
GACAGCGAACAAAGTTCGCTCCAAGCTAAAGAGCATCGAGCAGAGCATCGAGCAGGAGGAAGGTCTGAAC
CGCTCGTCGGCGGACCTGAGGATCCGGAAGACGCAGCATTCCACGCTGTCCCGAAAGTTTGTGGAGGTCA
TGTCCGAGTACAACGCCACTCAGTCAGACTACCGAGAACGCTCCAAAGGGCGCATCCAGAGGCAGCTGGA
GATCACTGGCCGGACCACGACCAGTGAGGAGTTGGAAGACATGCTGGAGAGTGGGAATCCCGCCATCTTT
GCCTCTGGGATCATCATGGACTCCAGCATCTCGAAGCAGGCCCTCAGTGAGATCGAGACCAGGCACAGTG
AGATCATCAAGTTGGAGAACAGCATCCGGGAGCTACACGATATGTTCATGGACATGGCCATGCTGGTGGA
GAGCCAGGGGGAGATGATTGACAGGATCGAGTACAATGTGGAACACGCTGTGGACTACGTGGAGAGGGCC
GTGTGTGACACCAAGTGCGCCGTCAAGTACCAGAGCAAGGCACGCAGGAAGAAGTAGATGATCATCATTA
GCAGTGTGATTCTGGGCATCATCATCGCCTCCACCATCGGGGGCATCTTTGGATAGCTCGAGTCTGGTAA
AGAAACCGCTGCTGCGAAATTTGAACGCCAGCACATGGACTCGTCTACTAGCGCAGCTTAATTAACCTAG
GCTGCTGCCACCGCTGAGCAATAACTAGCATAACCCCTTGGGGCCTCTAAACGGGTCTTGAGGGGTTTTT
TGCTGAAAGGAGGAACTATATCCGGATTGGCGAATGGG
[124 nt withheld, positions 1929-2052]
C
[91 nt withheld, positions 2054-2144]
A
[49 nt withheld, positions 2146-2194]
CCTTTGACGTTGGAGTCCACGTTCTTT
[37 nt withheld, positions 2222-2258]
ACCCTATCTCGGTCTATTCTTTTGATTTATAAGGGATTTTGCCGATTTCGGCCTATTGGTTAAAAAATGA
GCTGATTTAACAAAAATTTAACGCGAATTTTAACAAAATATTAACGTTTACAATTTCTGGCGGCACGATG
GCATGAGATTATCAAAAAGGATCTTCACCTAGATCCTTTTAAATTAAAAATGAAGTTTTAAATCAATCTA
AAGTATATATGAGTAAACTTGGTCTGACAGTTACCAATGCTTAATCAGTGAGGCACCTATCTCAGCGATC
TGTCTATTTCGTTCATCCATAGTTGCCTGACTCCCCGTCGTGTAGATAACTACGATACGGGAGGGCTTAC
CATCTGGCCCCAGTGCTGCAATGATACCGCGAGACCCACGCTCACCGGCTCCAGATTTATCAGCAATAAA
CCAGCCAGCCGGAAGGGCCGAGCGCAGAAGTGGTCCTGCAACTTTATCCGCCTCCATCCAGTCTATTAAT
TGTTGCCGGGAAGCTAGAGTAAGTAGTTCGCCAGTTAATAGTTTGCGCAACGTTGTTGCCATTGCTACAG
GCATCGTGGTGTCACGCTCGTCGTTTGGTATGGCTTCATTCAGCTCCGGTTCCCAACGATCAAGGCGAGT
TACATGATCCCCCATGTTGTGCAAAAAAGCGGTTAGCTCCTTCGGTCCTCCGATCGTTGTCAGAAGTAAG
TTGGCCGCAGTGTTATCACTCATGGTTATGGCAGCACTGCATAATTCTCTTACTGTCATGCCATCCGTAA
GATGCTTTTCTGTGACTGGTGAGTACTCAACCAAGTCATTCTGAGAATAGTGTATGCGGCGACCGAGTTG
CTCTTGCCCGGCGTCAATACGGGATAATACCGCGCCACATAGCAGAACTTTAAAAGTGCTCATCATTGGA
AAACGTTCTTCGGGGCGAAAACTCTCAAGGATCTTACCGCTGTTGAGATCCAGTTCGATGTAACCCACTC
GTGCACCCAACTGATCTTCAGCATCTTTTACTTTCACCAGCGTTTCTGGGTGAGCAAAAACAGGAAGGCA
AAATGCCGCAAAAAAGGGAATAAGGGCGACACGGAAATGTTGAATACTCATACTCTTCCTTTTTCAATCA
TGATTGAAGCATTTATCAGGGTTATTGTCTCATGAGCGGATACATATTTGAATGTATTTAGAAAAATAAA
CAAATAGGTCATGACCAAAATCCCTTAACGTGAGTTTTCGTTCCACTGAGCGTCAGACCCCGTAGAAAAG
ATCAAAGGATCTTCTTGAGATCCTTTTTTTCTGCGCGTAATCTGCTGCTTGCAAACAAAAAAACCACCGC
TACCAGCGGTGGTTTGTTTGCCGGATCAAGAGCTACCAACTCTTTTTCCGAAGGTAACTGGCTTCAGCAG
AGCGCAGATACCAAATACTGTCCTTCTAGTGTAGCCGTAGTTAGGCCACCACTTCAAGAACTCTGTAGCA
CCGCCTACATACCTCGCTCTGCTAATCCTGTTACCAGTGGCTGCTGCCAGTGGCGATAAGTCGTGTCTTA
CCGGGTTGGACTCAAGACGATAGTTACCGGATAAGGCGCAGCGGTCGGGCTGAACGGGGGGTTCGTGCAC
ACAGCCCAGCTTGGAGCGAACGACCTACACCGAACTGAGATACCTACAGCGTGAGCTATGAGAAAGCGCC
ACGCTTCCCGAAGGGAGAAAGGCGGACAGGTATCCGGTAAGCGGCAGGGTCGGAACAGGAGAGCGCACGA
GGGAGCTTCCAGGGGGAAACGCCTGGTATCTTTATAGTCCTGTCGGGTTTCGCCACCTCTGACTTGAGCG
TCGATTTTTGTGATGCTCGTCAGGGGGGCGGAGCCTATGGAAAAACGCCAGCAACGCGGCCTTTTTACGG
TTCCTGGCCTTTTGCTGGCCTTTTGCTCACATGTTCTTTCCTGCGTTATCCCCTGATTCTGTGGATAACC
GTATTACCGCCTTTGAGTGAGCTGATACCGCTCGCCGCAGCCGAACGACCGAGCGCAGCGAGTCAGTGAG
CGAGGAAGCGGAAGAGCGCCTGATGCGGTATTTTCTCCTTACGCATCTGTGCGGTATTTCACACCGCATA
TATGGTGCACTCTCAGTACAATCTGCTCTGATGCCGCATAGTTAAGCCAGTATACACTCCGCTATCGCTA
CGTGACTGGGTCATGGCTGCGCCCCGACACCCGCCAACACCCGCTGACGCGCCCTGACGGGCTTGTCTGC
TCCCGGCATCCGCTTACAGACAAGCTGTGACCGTCTCCGGGAGCTGCATGTGTCAGAGGTTTTCACCGTC
ATCACCGAAACGCGCGAGGCAGCTGCGGTAAAGCTCATCAGCGTGGTCGTGAAGCGATTCACAGATGTCT
GCCTGTTCATCCGCGTCCAGCTCGTTGAGTTTCTCCAGAAGCGTTAATGTCTGGCTTCTGATAAAGCGGG
CCATGTTAAGGGCGGTTTTTTCCTGTTTGGTCACTGATGCCTCCGTGTAAGGGGGATTTCTGTTCATGGG
GGTAATGATACCGATGAAACGAGAGAGGATGCTCACGATACGGGTTACTGATGATGAACATGCCCGGTTA
CTGGAACGTTGTGAGGGTAAACAACTGGCGGTATGGATGCGGCGGGACCAGAGAAAAATCACTCAGGGTC
AATGCCAGCGCTTCGTTAATACAGATGTAGGTGTTCCACAGGGTAGCCAGCAGCATCCTGCGATGCAGAT
CCGGAACATAATGGTGCAGGGCGCTGACTTCCGCGTTTCCAGACTTTACGAAACACGGAAACCGAAGACC
ATTCATGTTGTTGCTCAGGTCGCAGACGTTTTGCAGCAGCAGTCGCTTCACGTTCGCTCGCGTATCGGTG
ATTCATTCTGCTAACCAGTAAGGCAACCCCGCCAGCCTAGCCGGGTCCTCAACGACAGGAGCACGATCAT
GCTAGTCATGCCCCGCGCCCACCGGAAGGAGCTGACTGGGTTGAAGGCTCTCAAGGGCATCGGTCGAGAT
CCCGGTGCCTAATGAGTGAGCTAACTTACATTAATTGCGTTGCGCTCACTGCCCGCTTTCCAGTCGGGAA
ACCTGTCGTGCCAGCTGCATTAATGAATCGGCCAACGCGCGGGGAGAGGCGGTTTGCGTATTGGGCGCCA
GGGTGGTTTTTCTTTTCACCAGTGAGACGGGCAACAGCTGATTGCCCTTCACCGCCTGGCCCTGAGAGAG
TTGCAGCAAGCGGTCCACGCTGGTTTGCCCCAGCAGGCGAAAATCCTGTTTGATGGTGGTTAACGGCGGG
ATATAACATGAGCTGTCTTCGGTATCGTCGTATCCCACTACCGAGATGTCCGCACCAACGCGCAGCCCGG
ACTCGGTAATGGCGCGCATTGCGCCCAGCGCCATCTGATCGTTGGCAACCAGCATCGCAGTGGGAACGAT
GCCCTCATTCAGCATTTGCATGGTTTGTTGAAAACCGGACATGGCACTCCAGTCGCCTTCCCGTTCCGCT
ATCGGCTGAATTTGATTGCGAGTGAGATATTTATGCCAGCCAGCCAGACGCAGACGCGCCGAGACAGAAC
TTAATGGGCCCGCTAACAGCGCGATTTGCTGGTGACCCAATGCGACCAGATGCTCCACGCCCAGTCGCGT
ACCGTCTTCATGGGAGAAAATAATACTGTTGATGGGTGTCTGGTCAGAGACATCAAGAAATAACGCCGGA
ACATTAGTGCAGGCAGCTTCCACAGCAATGGCATCCTGGTCATCCAGCGGATAGTTAATGATCAGCCCAC
TGACGCGTTGCGCGAGAAGATTGTGCACCGCCGCTTTACAGGCTTCGACGCCGCTTCGTTCTACCATCGA
CACCACCACGCTGGCACCCAGTTGATCGGCGCGAGATTTAATCGCCGCGACAATTTGCGACGGCGCGTGC
AGGGCCAGACTGGAGGTGGCAACGCCAATCAGCAACGACTGTTTGCCCGCCAGTTGTTGTGCCACGCGGT
TGGGAATGTAATTCAGCTCCGCCATCGCCGCTTCCACTTTTTCCCGCGTTTTCGCAGAAACGTGGCTGGC
CTGGTTCACCACGCGGGAAACGGTCTGATAAGAGACACCGGCATACTCTGCGACATCGTATAACGTTACT
GGTTTCACATTCACCACCCTGAATTGACTCTCTTCCGGGCGCTATCATGCCATACCGCGAAAGGTTTTGC
GCCATTCGATGGTGTCCGGGATCTCGACGCTCTCCCTTATGCGACTCCTGCATTAGGAAGCAGCCCAGTA
GTAGGTTGAGGCCGTTGAGCACCGCCGCCGCAAGGAATGGTGCATGCAAGGAGATGGCGCCCAACAGTCC
CCCGGCCACGGGGCCTGCCACCATACCCACGCCGAAACAAGCGCTCATGAGCCCGAAGTGGCGAGCCCGA
TCTTCCCCATCGGTGATGTCGGCGATATAGGCGCCAGCAACCGCACCTGTGGCGCCGGTGATGCCGGCCA
CGATGCGTCCGGCGTAGAGGATCGAGATCTCGATCCCGCGAAATTAATACGACTCACTATAGGGGAATTG
TGAGCGGATAACAATTCCCCTCTAGAAATAATTTTGTTTAACTTTAAGAAGGAGATATACATATATGTCG
TACTACCATCACCATCACCATCACGATTACGATATCCCAACTAGTGAAAACCTGTATTTTCAGGGCGCTA
GCCATATGTCGGCTACCGCTGCCACCGTCCCGCCTGCCGCCCCGGCCGGCGAGGGTGGCCCCCCTGCACC
TCCTCCAAATCTTACCAGCAACAGGAGACTGCAGCAGACCCAGGCCCAGGTGGATGAGGTGGTGGACATC
ATGAGGGTGAATGTGGACAAGGTCCTGGAGCGAGACCAGAAGCTATCGGAACTGGATGATCGCGCAGATG
CCCTCCAGGCAGGGGCCTCCCAGTTTGAAACAAGTGCAGCCAAGCTCAAGCGCAAATACTGGTGGAAAAA
CCTCAAGATGATGTAGCTCGAGCTCCCGGGATCCGCGGCCGCTGAGCAATAACTAGCATAACCCCTTGGG
GCCTCTAAACGGGTCTTGAGGGGTTTTTTGCTGAAAGGAGGAACTATATCCGGATTGGCGAATGGG
[124 nt withheld, positions 7365-7488]
C
[91 nt withheld, positions 7490-7580]
A
[49 nt withheld, positions 7582-7630]
CCTTTGACGTTGGAGTCCACGTTCTTT
[37 nt withheld, positions 7658-7694]
ACCCTATCTCGGTCTATTCTTTTGATTTATAAGGGATTTTGCCGATTTCGGCCTATTGGTTAAAAAATGA
GCTGATTTAACAAAAATTTAACGCGAATTTTAACAAAATATTAACGATCTCGATCCCGCGAAATTAATAC
GACTCACTATA
Features (pLannotate 1.2.2; 30 found; start..end, strand, type, name):
      3..27      +  protein_bind   lac operator: The lac repressor binds to the lac operator to inhibit transcription in E. coli. This inhibition can be relieved by adding lactose or isopropyl-β-D-thiogalactopyranoside (IPTG). lac repressor encoded by lacI
     42..64      +  RBS            RBS: efficient ribosome binding site from bacteriophage T7 gene 10 (Olins and Rangwala, 1989)
     80..697     +  CDS            SNAP25: SNP25_BOVIN - Experimental evidence at protein level: Swiss-Prot protein existence level 1. t-SNARE involved in the molecular regulation of neurotransmitter release. May play an important role in the synaptic function of specific neuronal systems. Associates with proteins involved in vesicle docking and membrane fusion. Regulates plasma membrane recycling through its interaction with CENPF. Modulates the gating characteristics of the delayed rectifier voltage-dependent potassium channel KCNB1 in pancreatic beta cells (By similarity). From Bos taurus (Bovine).
    784..802     +  promoter       T7 promoter: promoter for bacteriophage T7 RNA polymerase
    803..827     +  protein_bind   lac operator: The lac repressor binds to the lac operator to inhibit transcription in E. coli. This inhibition can be relieved by adding lactose or isopropyl-β-D-thiogalactopyranoside (IPTG). lac repressor encoded by lacI
    870..1733    +  CDS            Stx1a: STX1A_RAT - Also known as Sap. Experimental evidence at protein level: Swiss-Prot protein existence level 1. Plays an essential role in hormone and neurotransmitter calcium-dependent exocytosis and endocytosis (PubMed:7901002, PubMed:17301173, PubMed:18167541, PubMed:20484665, PubMed:22411134, PubMed:28813412). Part of the SNARE (Soluble NSF Attachment Receptor) complex composed of SNAP25, STX1A and VAMP2 which mediates the fusion of synaptic vesicles with the presynaptic plasma membrane (PubMed:14665625, PubMed:16888141, PubMed:19571812). STX1A and SNAP25 are localized on the plasma membrane
   1749..1790    +  CDS            S-Tag (fragment): affinity and epitope tag derived from pancreatic ribonuclease A
   1820..1837    +  CDS            SET1 (fragment): solubility-enhancement tag derived from T7 phage gene 10B
   1845..1892    +  terminator     T7 terminator: transcription terminator for bacteriophage T7 RNA polymerase
   1929..2384    +  rep_origin     f1 ori (sequence partly withheld): f1 bacteriophage origin of replication; arrow indicates direction of (+) strand synthesis
   2499..3359    -  CDS            AmpR: β-lactamase; bla; confers resistance to ampicillin, carbenicillin, and related antibiotics
   3360..3452    -  promoter       AmpR promoter: bla
   3533..4121    +  rep_origin     ori: high-copy-number ColE1/pMB1/pBR322/pUC origin of replication
   4307..4449    -  misc_feature   bom: basis of mobility region from pBR322
   4551..4742    -  CDS            rop: Rop protein, which maintains plasmids at low copy number; rop
   4759..5139    +  CDS            YPB1_ECOLX: Protein predicted: Swiss-Prot protein existence level 4. From Escherichia coli.
   5201..5265    -  CDS            TcR (fragment): tetracycline efflux protein; tet; confers resistance to tetracycline
   5280..5301    -  protein_bind   CAP binding site: CAP binding activates transcription in the presence of cAMP. E. coli catabolite activator protein
   5314..6396    -  CDS            lacI: lac repressor; lacI; The lac repressor binds to the lac operator to inhibit transcription in E. coli. This inhibition can be relieved by adding lactose or isopropyl-β-D-thiogalactopyranoside (IPTG).
   6397..6474    -  promoter       lacI promoter: lacI
   6482..6761    -  CDS            TcR (fragment): tetracycline efflux protein; tet; confers resistance to tetracycline
   6783..6801    +  promoter       T7 promoter: promoter for bacteriophage T7 RNA polymerase
   6802..6826    +  protein_bind   lac operator: The lac repressor binds to the lac operator to inhibit transcription in E. coli. This inhibition can be relieved by adding lactose or isopropyl-β-D-thiogalactopyranoside (IPTG). lac repressor encoded by lacI
   6841..6863    +  RBS            RBS: efficient ribosome binding site from bacteriophage T7 gene 10 (Olins and Rangwala, 1989)
   6883..6902    +  CDS            8xHis (fragment): 8xHis affinity tag
   6924..6944    +  CDS            TEV site: tobacco etch virus (TEV) protease recognition and cleavage site
   6954..7241    +  CDS            Vamp2 (fragment): VAMP2_MOUSE - Also known as Syb2. Experimental evidence at protein level: Swiss-Prot protein existence level 1. Involved in the targeting and/or fusion of transport vesicles to their target membrane (PubMed:9430681). Major SNARE protein of synaptic vesicles which mediates fusion of synaptic vesicles to release neurotransmitters. Essential for fast vesicular exocytosis and activity-dependent neurotransmitter release as well as fast endocytosis that mediates rapid reuse of synaptic vesicles (PubMed:15475946). Modulates the gating characteristics of the delayed rectifier voltage- dependent potass
   7281..7328    +  terminator     T7 terminator: transcription terminator for bacteriophage T7 RNA polymerase
   7365..7793    +  rep_origin     f1 ori (sequence partly withheld): f1 bacteriophage origin of replication; arrow indicates direction of (+) strand synthesis
   7829..2       +  promoter       T7 promoter (across the origin): promoter for bacteriophage T7 RNA polymerase
