>Addgene plasmid #169366 | pDC146 | addgene full sequence | sequence record 333023 | Addgene NGS Result
ATATGTATCCGCTCATGAGACAATAACCCTGATAAATGCTTCAATAATATTGAAAAAGGAAGAGTATGAG
TATTCAACATTTCCGTGTCGCCCTTATTCCCTTTTTTGCGGCATTTTGCCTTCCTGTTTTTGCTCACCCA
GAAACGCTGGTGAAAGTAAAAGATGCTGAAGATCAGTTGGGTGCACGAGTGGGTTACATCGAACTGGATC
TCAACAGCGGTAAGATCCTTGAGAGTTTTCGCCCCGAAGAACGATCTCGATCCCGCGAAATTAATACGAC
TCACTATAGGGGAATTGTGAGCGGATAACAATTCCCCTCTAGAAATAATTTTGTTTAACTTTAAGAAGGA
GATATACCATGGCTAGCATGGCCGAAGACGCGGATATGCGCAATGAGCTGGAGGAGATGCAGAGGAGGGC
TGACCAGCTGGCTGATGAGTCCCTGGAAAGCACCCGTCGCATGCTGCAGCTGGTTGAAGAGAGTAAAGAT
GCTGGCATCAGGACTTTGGTTATGTTGGATGAGCAAGGCGAACAACTCGATCGTGTCGAAGAAGGCATGA
ACCATATCAACCAAGACATGAAGGAGGCCGAGAAAAATTTAAAAGATTTAGGCAAATGCTGTGGCCTTTT
CATATGTCCTTGTAACAAGCTTAAATCCAGTGATGCTTACAAAAAAGCCTGGGGCAATAATCAGGATGGA
GTAGTGGCCAGCCAGCCCGCCCGTGTGGTGGATGAACGGGAGCAGATGGCCATCAGTGGTGGCTTCATCC
GCAGGGTAACAAATGATGCCCGGGAAAATGAGATGGATGAGAACCTGGAGCAGGTGAGCGGCATCATCGG
AAACCTCCGCCATATGGCACTAGACATGGGCAATGAGATTGACACCCAGAATCGCCAGATCGACAGGATC
ATGGAGAAGGCTGATTCCAACAAAACCAGAATTGATGAAGCCAACCAACGTGCAACAAAGATGCTGGGCA
GTGGGTAATAGTGACTCGACAAGCTTGCGGCCGCATAATGCTTAAGTCGAACAGAAAGTAATCGTATTGT
ACACGGCCGCATAATCGAAATTAATACGACTCACTATAGGGGAATTGTGAGCGGATAACAATTCCCCATC
TTAGTATATTAGTTAAGTATAAGAAGGAGATATACATATGAAGGACCGAACCCAGGAGCTCCGCACGGCC
AAGGACAGCGATGACGACGATGATGTCACTGTCACTGTGGACCGAGACCGCTTCATGGATGAGTTCTTTG
AACAGGTGGAAGAGATCCGGGGCTTTATTGACAAGATTGCTGAAAACGTGGAGGAGGTGAAGAGGAAACA
CAGCGCCATCCTGGCCTCCCCGAACCCCGATGAGAAGACCAAGGAGGAACTGGAAGAGCTCATGTCGGAC
ATTAAGAAGACAGCGAACAAAGTTCGCTCCAAGCTAAAGAGCATCGAGCAGAGCATCGAGCAGGAGGAAG
GTCTGAACCGCTCGTCGGCGGACCTGAGGATCCGGAAGACGCAGCATTCCACGCTGTCCCGAAAGTTTGT
GGAGGTCATGTCCGAGTACAACGCCACTCAGTCAGACTACCGAGAACGCTCCAAAGGGCGCATCCAGAGG
CAGCTGGAGATCACTGGCCGGACCACGACCAGTGAGGAGTTGGAAGACATGCTGGAGAGTGGGAATCCCG
CCATCTTTGCCTCTGGGATCATCATGGACTCCAGCATCTCGAAGCAGGCCCTCAGTGAGATCGAGACCAG
GCACAGTGAGATCATCAAGTTGGAGAACAGCATCCGGGAGCTACACGATATGTTCATGGACATGGCCATG
CTGGTGGAGAGCCAGGGGGAGATGATTGACAGGATCGAGTACAATGTGGAACACGCTGTGGACTACGTGG
AGAGGGCCGTGTGTGACACCAAGTGCGCCGTCAAGTACCAGAGCAAGGCACGCAGGAAGAAGTAGATGAT
CATCATTAGCAGTGTGATTCTGGGCATCATCATCGCCTCCACCATCGGGGGCATCTTTGGATAGCTCGAG
TCTGGTAAAGAAACCGCTGCTGCGAAATTTGAACGCCAGCACATGGACTCGTCTACTAGCGCAGCTTAAT
TAACCTAGGCTGCTGCCACCGCTGAGCAATAACTAGCATAACCCCTTGGGGCCTCTAAACGGGTCTTGAG
GGGTTTTTTGCTGAAAGGAGGAACTATATCCGGATTGGCGAATGGG
[124 nt withheld, positions 2217-2340]
C
[91 nt withheld, positions 2342-2432]
A
[49 nt withheld, positions 2434-2482]
CCTTTGACGTTGGAGTCCACGTTCTTT
[37 nt withheld, positions 2510-2546]
ACCCTATCTCGGTCTATTCTTTTGATTTATAAGGGATTTTGCCGATTTCGGCCTATTGGTTAAAAAATGA
GCTGATTTAACAAAAATTTAACGCGAATTTTAACAAAATATTAACGTTTACAATTTCTGGCGGCACGATG
GCATGAGATTATCAAAAAGGATCTTCACCTAGATCCTTTTAAATTAAAAATGAAGTTTTAAATCAATCTA
AAGTATATATGAGTAAACTTGGTCTGACAGTTACCAATGCTTAATCAGTGAGGCACCTATCTCAGCGATC
TGTCTATTTCGTTCATCCATAGTTGCCTGACTCCCCGTCGTGTAGATAACTACGATACGGGAGGGCTTAC
CATCTGGCCCCAGTGCTGCAATGATACCGCGAGACCCACGCTCACCGGCTCCAGATTTATCAGCAATAAA
CCAGCCAGCCGGAAGGGCCGAGCGCAGAAGTGGTCCTGCAACTTTATCCGCCTCCATCCAGTCTATTAAT
TGTTGCCGGGAAGCTAGAGTAAGTAGTTCGCCAGTTAATAGTTTGCGCAACGTTGTTGCCATTGCTACAG
GCATCGTGGTGTCACGCTCGTCGTTTGGTATGGCTTCATTCAGCTCCGGTTCCCAACGATCAAGGCGAGT
TACATGATCCCCCATGTTGTGCAAAAAAGCGGTTAGCTCCTTCGGTCCTCCGATCGTTGTCAGAAGTAAG
TTGGCCGCAGTGTTATCACTCATGGTTATGGCAGCACTGCATAATTCTCTTACTGTCATGCCATCCGTAA
GATGCTTTTCTGTGACTGGTGAGTACTCAACCAAGTCATTCTGAGAATAGTGTATGCGGCGACCGAGTTG
CTCTTGCCCGGCGTCAATACGGGATAATACCGCGCCACATAGCAGAACTTTAAAAGTGCTCATCATTGGA
AAACGTTCTTCGGGGCGAAAACTCTCAAGGATCTTACCGCTGTTGAGATCCAGTTCGATGTAACCCACTC
GTGCACCCAACTGATCTTCAGCATCTTTTACTTTCACCAGCGTTTCTGGGTGAGCAAAAACAGGAAGGCA
AAATGCCGCAAAAAAGGGAATAAGGGCGACACGGAAATGTTGAATACTCATACTCTTCCTTTTTCAATCA
TGATTGAAGCATTTATCAGGGTTATTGTCTCATGAGCGGATACATATTTGAATGTATTTAGAAAAATAAA
CAAATAGGTCATGACCAAAATCCCTTAACGTGAGTTTTCGTTCCACTGAGCGTCAGACCCCGTAGAAAAG
ATCAAAGGATCTTCTTGAGATCCTTTTTTTCTGCGCGTAATCTGCTGCTTGCAAACAAAAAAACCACCGC
TACCAGCGGTGGTTTGTTTGCCGGATCAAGAGCTACCAACTCTTTTTCCGAAGGTAACTGGCTTCAGCAG
AGCGCAGATACCAAATACTGTCCTTCTAGTGTAGCCGTAGTTAGGCCACCACTTCAAGAACTCTGTAGCA
CCGCCTACATACCTCGCTCTGCTAATCCTGTTACCAGTGGCTGCTGCCAGTGGCGATAAGTCGTGTCTTA
CCGGGTTGGACTCAAGACGATAGTTACCGGATAAGGCGCAGCGGTCGGGCTGAACGGGGGGTTCGTGCAC
ACAGCCCAGCTTGGAGCGAACGACCTACACCGAACTGAGATACCTACAGCGTGAGCTATGAGAAAGCGCC
ACGCTTCCCGAAGGGAGAAAGGCGGACAGGTATCCGGTAAGCGGCAGGGTCGGAACAGGAGAGCGCACGA
GGGAGCTTCCAGGGGGAAACGCCTGGTATCTTTATAGTCCTGTCGGGTTTCGCCACCTCTGACTTGAGCG
TCGATTTTTGTGATGCTCGTCAGGGGGGCGGAGCCTATGGAAAAACGCCAGCAACGCGGCCTTTTTACGG
TTCCTGGCCTTTTGCTGGCCTTTTGCTCACATGTTCTTTCCTGCGTTATCCCCTGATTCTGTGGATAACC
GTATTACCGCCTTTGAGTGAGCTGATACCGCTCGCCGCAGCCGAACGACCGAGCGCAGCGAGTCAGTGAG
CGAGGAAGCGGAAGAGCGCCTGATGCGGTATTTTCTCCTTACGCATCTGTGCGGTATTTCACACCGCAAT
GGTGCACTCTCAGTACAATCTGCTCTGATGCCGCATAGTTAAGCCAGTATACACTCCGCTATCGCTACGT
GACTGGGTCATGGCTGCGCCCCGACACCCGCCAACACCCGCTGACGCGCCCTGACGGGCTTGTCTGCTCC
CGGCATCCGCTTACAGACAAGCTGTGACCGTCTCCGGGAGCTGCATGTGTCAGAGGTTTTCACCGTCATC
ACCGAAACGCGCGAGGCAGCTGCGGTAAAGCTCATCAGCGTGGTCGTGAAGCGATTCACAGATGTCTGCC
TGTTCATCCGCGTCCAGCTCGTTGAGTTTCTCCAGAAGCGTTAATGTCTGGCTTCTGATAAAGCGGGCCA
TGTTAAGGGCGGTTTTTTCCTGTTTGGTCACTGATGCCTCCGTGTAAGGGGGATTTCTGTTCATGGGGGT
AATGATACCGATGAAACGAGAGAGGATGCTCACGATACGGGTTACTGATGATGAACATGCCCGGTTACTG
GAACGTTGTGAGGGTAAACAACTGGCGGTATGGATGCGGCGGGACCAGAGAAAAATCACTCAGGGTCAAT
GCCAGCGCTTCGTTAATACAGATGTAGGTGTTCCACAGGGTAGCCAGCAGCATCCTGCGATGCAGATCCG
GAACATAATGGTGCAGGGCGCTGACTTCCGCGTTTCCAGACTTTACGAAACACGGAAACCGAAGACCATT
CATGTTGTTGCTCAGGTCGCAGACGTTTTGCAGCAGCAGTCGCTTCACGTTCGCTCGCGTATCGGTGATT
CATTCTGCTAACCAGTAAGGCAACCCCGCCAGCCTAGCCGGGTCCTCAACGACAGGAGCACGATCATGCT
AGTCATGCCCCGCGCCCACCGGAAGGAGCTGACTGGGTTGAAGGCTCTCAAGGGCATCGGTCGAGATCCC
GGTGCCTAATGAGTGAGCTAACTTACATTAATTGCGTTGCGCTCACTGCCCGCTTTCCAGTCGGGAAACC
TGTCGTGCCAGCTGCATTAATGAATCGGCCAACGCGCGGGGAGAGGCGGTTTGCGTATTGGGCGCCAGGG
TGGTTTTTCTTTTCACCAGTGAGACGGGCAACAGCTGATTGCCCTTCACCGCCTGGCCCTGAGAGAGTTG
CAGCAAGCGGTCCACGCTGGTTTGCCCCAGCAGGCGAAAATCCTGTTTGATGGTGGTTAACGGCGGGATA
TAACATGAGCTGTCTTCGGTATCGTCGTATCCCACTACCGAGATGTCCGCACCAACGCGCAGCCCGGACT
CGGTAATGGCGCGCATTGCGCCCAGCGCCATCTGATCGTTGGCAACCAGCATCGCAGTGGGAACGATGCC
CTCATTCAGCATTTGCATGGTTTGTTGAAAACCGGACATGGCACTCCAGTCGCCTTCCCGTTCCGCTATC
GGCTGAATTTGATTGCGAGTGAGATATTTATGCCAGCCAGCCAGACGCAGACGCGCCGAGACAGAACTTA
ATGGGCCCGCTAACAGCGCGATTTGCTGGTGACCCAATGCGACCAGATGCTCCACGCCCAGTCGCGTACC
GTCTTCATGGGAGAAAATAATACTGTTGATGGGTGTCTGGTCAGAGACATCAAGAAATAACGCCGGAACA
TTAGTGCAGGCAGCTTCCACAGCAATGGCATCCTGGTCATCCAGCGGATAGTTAATGATCAGCCCACTGA
CGCGTTGCGCGAGAAGATTGTGCACCGCCGCTTTACAGGCTTCGACGCCGCTTCGTTCTACCATCGACAC
CACCACGCTGGCACCCAGTTGATCGGCGCGAGATTTAATCGCCGCGACAATTTGCGACGGCGCGTGCAGG
GCCAGACTGGAGGTGGCAACGCCAATCAGCAACGACTGTTTGCCCGCCAGTTGTTGTGCCACGCGGTTGG
GAATGTAATTCAGCTCCGCCATCGCCGCTTCCACTTTTTCCCGCGTTTTCGCAGAAACGTGGCTGGCCTG
GTTCACCACGCGGGAAACGGTCTGATAAGAGACACCGGCATACTCTGCGACATCGTATAACGTTACTGGT
TTCACATTCACCACCCTGAATTGACTCTCTTCCGGGCGCTATCATGCCATACCGCGAAAGGTTTTGCGCC
ATTCGATGGTGTCCGGGATCTCGACGCTCTCCCTTATGCGACTCCTGCATTAGGAAGCAGCCCAGTAGTA
GGTTGAGGCCGTTGAGCACCGCCGCCGCAAGGAATGGTGCATGCAAGGAGATGGCGCCCAACAGTCCCCC
GGCCACGGGGCCTGCCACCATACCCACGCCGAAACAAGCGCTCATGAGCCCGAAGTGGCGAGCCCGATCT
TCCCCATCGGTGATGTCGGCGATATAGGCGCCAGCAACCGCACCTGTGGCGCCGGTGATGCCGGCCACGA
TGCGTCCGGCGTAGAGGATCGAGATCTCGATCCCGCGAAATTAATACGACTCACTATAGGGGAATTGTGA
GCGGATAACAATTCCCCTCTAGAAATAATTTTGTTTAACTTTAAGAAGGAGATATACATATATGTCGTAC
TACCATCACCATCACCATCACGATTACGATATCCCAACTAGTGAAAACCTGTATTTTCAGGGCGCTAGCC
ATATGTCGGCTACCGCTGCCACCGTCCCGCCTGCCGCCCCGGCCGGCGAGGGTGGCCCCCCTGCACCTCC
TCCAAATCTTACCAGCAACAGGAGACTGCAGCAGACCCAGGCCCAGGTGGATGAGGTGGTGGACATCATG
AGGGTGAATGTGGACAAGGTCCTGGAGCGAGACCAGAAGCTATCGGAACTGGATGATCGCGCAGATGCCC
TCCAGGCAGGGGCCTCCCAGTTTGAAACAAGTGCAGCCAAGCTCAAGCGCAAATACTGGTGGAAAAACCT
CAAGATGATGTAGCTCGAGCTCCCGGGATCCGCGGCCGCTGAGCAATAACTAGCATAACCCCTTGGGGCC
TCTAAACGGGTCTTGAGGGGTTTTTTGCTGAAAGGAGGAACTATATCCGGATTGGCGAATGGG
[124 nt withheld, positions 7650-7773]
C
[91 nt withheld, positions 7775-7865]
A
[49 nt withheld, positions 7867-7915]
CCTTTGACGTTGGAGTCCACGTTCTTT
[37 nt withheld, positions 7943-7979]
ACCCTATCTCGGTCTATTCTTTTGATTTATAAGGGATTTTGCCGATTTCGGCCTATTGGTTAAAAAATGA
GCTGATTTAACAAAAATTTAACGCGAATTTTAACAAAATATTAACGCTTACAATTTAGGTGGCACTTTTC
GGGGAAATGTGCGCGGAACCCCTATTTGTTTATTTTTCTAAATACATTCAA
Features (pLannotate 1.2.2; 32 found; start..end, strand, type, name):
     66..253     +  CDS            AmpR (fragment): β-lactamase; bla; confers resistance to ampicillin, carbenicillin, and related antibiotics
    272..290     +  promoter       T7 promoter: promoter for bacteriophage T7 RNA polymerase
    291..315     +  protein_bind   lac operator: The lac repressor binds to the lac operator to inhibit transcription in E. coli. This inhibition can be relieved by adding lactose or isopropyl-β-D-thiogalactopyranoside (IPTG). lac repressor encoded by lacI
    330..352     +  RBS            RBS: efficient ribosome binding site from bacteriophage T7 gene 10 (Olins and Rangwala, 1989)
    368..985     +  CDS            SNAP25: SNP25_BOVIN - Experimental evidence at protein level: Swiss-Prot protein existence level 1. t-SNARE involved in the molecular regulation of neurotransmitter release. May play an important role in the synaptic function of specific neuronal systems. Associates with proteins involved in vesicle docking and membrane fusion. Regulates plasma membrane recycling through its interaction with CENPF. Modulates the gating characteristics of the delayed rectifier voltage-dependent potassium channel KCNB1 in pancreatic beta cells (By similarity). From Bos taurus (Bovine).
   1072..1090    +  promoter       T7 promoter: promoter for bacteriophage T7 RNA polymerase
   1091..1115    +  protein_bind   lac operator: The lac repressor binds to the lac operator to inhibit transcription in E. coli. This inhibition can be relieved by adding lactose or isopropyl-β-D-thiogalactopyranoside (IPTG). lac repressor encoded by lacI
   1158..2021    +  CDS            Stx1a: STX1A_RAT - Also known as Sap. Experimental evidence at protein level: Swiss-Prot protein existence level 1. Plays an essential role in hormone and neurotransmitter calcium-dependent exocytosis and endocytosis (PubMed:7901002, PubMed:17301173, PubMed:18167541, PubMed:20484665, PubMed:22411134, PubMed:28813412). Part of the SNARE (Soluble NSF Attachment Receptor) complex composed of SNAP25, STX1A and VAMP2 which mediates the fusion of synaptic vesicles with the presynaptic plasma membrane (PubMed:14665625, PubMed:16888141, PubMed:19571812). STX1A and SNAP25 are localized on the plasma membrane
   2037..2078    +  CDS            S-Tag (fragment): affinity and epitope tag derived from pancreatic ribonuclease A
   2108..2125    +  CDS            SET1 (fragment): solubility-enhancement tag derived from T7 phage gene 10B
   2133..2180    +  terminator     T7 terminator: transcription terminator for bacteriophage T7 RNA polymerase
   2217..2672    +  rep_origin     f1 ori (sequence partly withheld): f1 bacteriophage origin of replication; arrow indicates direction of (+) strand synthesis
   2787..3647    -  CDS            AmpR: β-lactamase; bla; confers resistance to ampicillin, carbenicillin, and related antibiotics
   3648..3740    -  promoter       AmpR promoter: bla
   3821..4409    +  rep_origin     ori: high-copy-number ColE1/pMB1/pBR322/pUC origin of replication
   4595..4734    -  misc_feature   bom: basis of mobility region from pBR322
   4836..5027    -  CDS            rop: Rop protein, which maintains plasmids at low copy number; rop
   5044..5424    +  CDS            YPB1_ECOLX: Protein predicted: Swiss-Prot protein existence level 4. From Escherichia coli.
   5486..5550    -  CDS            TcR (fragment): tetracycline efflux protein; tet; confers resistance to tetracycline
   5565..5586    -  protein_bind   CAP binding site: CAP binding activates transcription in the presence of cAMP. E. coli catabolite activator protein
   5599..6681    -  CDS            lacI: lac repressor; lacI; The lac repressor binds to the lac operator to inhibit transcription in E. coli. This inhibition can be relieved by adding lactose or isopropyl-β-D-thiogalactopyranoside (IPTG).
   6682..6759    -  promoter       lacI promoter: lacI
   6767..7046    -  CDS            TcR (fragment): tetracycline efflux protein; tet; confers resistance to tetracycline
   7068..7086    +  promoter       T7 promoter: promoter for bacteriophage T7 RNA polymerase
   7087..7111    +  protein_bind   lac operator: The lac repressor binds to the lac operator to inhibit transcription in E. coli. This inhibition can be relieved by adding lactose or isopropyl-β-D-thiogalactopyranoside (IPTG). lac repressor encoded by lacI
   7126..7148    +  RBS            RBS: efficient ribosome binding site from bacteriophage T7 gene 10 (Olins and Rangwala, 1989)
   7168..7187    +  CDS            8xHis (fragment): 8xHis affinity tag
   7209..7229    +  CDS            TEV site: tobacco etch virus (TEV) protease recognition and cleavage site
   7239..7526    +  CDS            Vamp2 (fragment): VAMP2_MOUSE - Also known as Syb2. Experimental evidence at protein level: Swiss-Prot protein existence level 1. Involved in the targeting and/or fusion of transport vesicles to their target membrane (PubMed:9430681). Major SNARE protein of synaptic vesicles which mediates fusion of synaptic vesicles to release neurotransmitters. Essential for fast vesicular exocytosis and activity-dependent neurotransmitter release as well as fast endocytosis that mediates rapid reuse of synaptic vesicles (PubMed:15475946). Modulates the gating characteristics of the delayed rectifier voltage- dependent potass
   7566..7613    +  terminator     T7 terminator: transcription terminator for bacteriophage T7 RNA polymerase
   7650..8078    +  rep_origin     f1 ori (sequence partly withheld): f1 bacteriophage origin of replication; arrow indicates direction of (+) strand synthesis
   8131..65      +  promoter       AmpR promoter (across the origin): bla
