[The description below was written by a language model from this plasmid's Addgene catalogue record and pLannotate feature annotations shown in this document.]
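Description:
pDC146 is a bacterial expression plasmid built on the pETDuet backbone for co-producing the three neuronal SNARE proteins in E. coli from a single vector. It replicates from a ColE1/pBR322-type origin accompanied by the rop gene and bom region, carries an ampicillin resistance gene (bla) for selection, and encodes lacI so that its T7 promoters, each followed by a lac operator, remain repressed until induced with IPTG in a host supplying T7 RNA polymerase.

The payload consists of three T7lac-driven coding regions of rat origin according to the record. One cassette expresses SNAP25. A second promoter directly downstream drives syntaxin 1A residues 1-265, which the catalogue describes as carrying C145S, S249C and K253C substitutions, followed by S-tag remnants of the Duet cloning site and a T7 terminator. A third, separate cassette with its own ribosome binding site and T7 terminator encodes synaptobrevin (VAMP2) residues 1-96 fused to an N-terminal His tag and a TEV protease cleavage site, so the tag can be removed after purification. With the tag on only one partner, affinity purification should recover assembled ternary complex, while the removed and introduced cysteines in syntaxin presumably allow site-specific chemical modification, though the record does not state this. The associated publication concerns SNARE complex disassembly by the ATPase NSF.

The third cassette appears to have been imported with flanking vector sequence, giving a second f1 origin. The repository's sequencing result (8,170 nt) additionally shows a partial AmpR fragment with its promoter that is absent from the depositor's sequence (7,845 nt), and both differ slightly from the listed size of 7,801 bp.
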