Addgene plasmid #169366: pDC146
Purpose: Expresses Syntaxin1-265 C145S, S249C, K253C ; SNAP25 ; 6xHis-TEV-Synaptobrevin1-96
Depositing lab: Axel Brunger. Depositing organization: Stanford University. Publication: Processive ATP-driven substrate disassembly by the N-ethylmaleimide-sensitive factor (NSF) molecular machine. Cipriano DJ, Jung J, Vivona S, Fenn TD, Brunger AT, Bryant Z. J Biol Chem. 2013 Aug 9;288(32):23436-45. doi: 10.1074/jbc.M113.476705. Epub 2013 Jun 17. PubMed 23775070.
Backbone
  Vector backbone: pETDuet
  Total vector size (bp): 7801
  Vector type: Bacterial Expression
Growth in bacteria
  Bacterial resistance: Ampicillin, 100 μg/mL
  Growth temperature: 37°C
  Growth strain: DH5alpha
  Copy number: Unknown
Gene/Insert
  Gene/Insert name: Syntaxin1-265 C145S, S249C, K253C ; SNAP25 ; 6xHis-TEV-Synaptobrevin1-96
  Species: R. norvegicus (rat)
  Promoter: T7
  Tag / fusion protein: 6 his tag
  Cloning method: Unknown
  Sequencing primers: 5′ T7
Resource information
  A portion of this plasmid was derived from a plasmid made by: Daniel Cipriano
Terms and licenses: Academic/Nonprofit Terms; Industry Terms: Not Available to Industry
How to cite: pDC146 was a gift from Axel Brunger (Addgene plasmid # 169366 ; http://n2t.net/addgene:169366 ; RRID:Addgene_169366)
